>Addgene plasmid #100890 | pcrDNA3.1-PRKACA | addgene full sequence | sequence record 193622 | Addgene NGS Result
GCGCGCGTTGACATTGATTATTGACTAGTTATTAATAGTAATCAATTACGGGGTCATTAGTTCATAGCCC
ATATATGGAGTTCCGCGTTACATAACTTACGGTAAATGGCCCGCCTGGCTGACCGCCCAACGACCCCCGC
CCATTGACGTCAATAATGACGTATGTTCCCATAGTAACGCCAATAGGGACTTTCCATTGACGTCAATGGG
TGGAGTATTTACGGTAAACTGCCCACTTGGCAGTACATCAAGTGTATCATATGCCAAGTACGCCCCCTAT
TGACGTCAATGACGGTAAATGGCCCGCCTGGCATTATGCCCAGTACATGACCTTATGGGACTTTCCTACT
TGGCAGTACATCTACGTATTAGTCATCGCTATTACCATGGTGATGCGGTTTTGGCAGTACATCAATGGGC
GTGGATAGCGGTTTGACTCACGGGGATTTCCAAGTCTCCACCCCATTGACGTCAATGGGAGTTTGTTTTG
GCACCAAAATCAACGGGACTTTCCAAAATGTCGTAACAACTCCGCCCCATTGACGCAAATGGGCGGTAGG
CGTGTACGGTGGGAGGTCTATATAAGCAGAGCTCTCTGGCTAACTAGAGAACCCACTGCTTACTGGCTTA
TCGAAATTAATACGACTCACTATAGGGAGACCCAAGCTGGCTAGCGTTTAAACTTAAGCTTGGTACCGAG
CTCGGATCCGCCGCCACCATGGGCAACGCCGCCGCCGCCAAGAAGGGCAGCGAGCAGGAGAGCGTGAAAG
AATTCTTAGCCAAAGCCAAAGAAGATTTTCTTAAAAAATGGGAAAGTCCCGCTCAGAACACAGCCCACTT
GGATCAGTTTGAACGAATCAAGACCCTCGGCACGGGCTCCTTCGGGCGGGTGATGCTGGTGAAACACAAG
GAGACCGGGAACCACTATGCCATGAAGATCCTCGACAAACAGAAGGTGGTGAAACTGAAACAGATCGAAC
ACACCCTGAATGAAAAGCGCATCCTGCAAGCTGTCAACTTTCCGTTCCTCGTCAAACTCGAGTTCTCCTT
CAAGGACAACTCAAACTTATACATGGTCATGGAGTACGTGCCCGGCGGGGAGATGTTCTCACACCTACGG
CGGATCGGAAGGTTCAGTGAGCCCCATGCCCGTTTCTACGCGGCCCAGATCGTCCTGACCTTTGAGTATC
TGCACTCGCTGGATCTCATCTACAGGGACCTGAAGCCGGAGAATCTGCTCATTGACCAGCAGGGCTACAT
TCAGGTGACAGACTTCGGTTTCGCCAAGCGCGTGAAGGGCCGCACTTGGACCTTGTGCGGCACCCCTGAG
TACCTGGCCCCTGAGATTATCCTGAGCAAAGGCTACAACAAGGCCGTGGACTGGTGGGCCCTGGGGGTTC
TTATCTATGAAATGGCCGCTGGCTACCCGCCCTTCTTCGCAGACCAGCCCATCCAGATCTATGAGAAGAT
CGTCTCTGGGAAGGTGCGCTTCCCTTCCCACTTCAGCTCTGACTTGAAGGACCTGCTGCGGAACCTCCTG
CAGGTAGATCTCACCAAGCGCTTTGGGAACCTCAAGAATGGGGTCAACGATATCAAGAACCACAAGTGGT
TTGCCACAACTGACTGGATTGCCATCTACCAGAGGAAGGTGGAAGCTCCCTTCATACCAAAGTTTAAAGG
CCCTGGGGATACGAGTAACTTTGACGACTATGAGGAAGAAGAAATCCGGGTCTCCATCAATGAGAAGTGT
GGCAAGGAGTTTTCTGAGTTTTAGTAATGATTAAGCGGCCGCTCGAGTCTAGAGGGCCCGTTTAAACCCG
CTGATCAGCCTCGACTGTGCCTTCTAGTTGCCAGCCATCTGTTGTTTGCCCCTCCCCCGTGCCTTCCTTG
ACCCTGGAAGGTGCCACTCCCACTGTCCTTTCCTAATAAAATGAGGAAATTGCATCGCATTGTCTGAGTA
GGTGTCATTCTATTCTGGGGGGTGGGGTGGGGCAGGACAGCAAGGGGGAGGATTGGGAAGACAATAGCAG
GCATGCTGGGGATGCGGTGGGCTCTATGGCTTCTGAGGCGGAAAGAACCAGTGGCGGTAATACGGTTATC
CACAGAATCAGGGGATAACGCAGGAAAGAACATGTGAGCAAAAGGCCAGCAAAAGGCCAGGAACCGTAAA
AAGGCCGCGTTGCTGGCGTTTTTCCATAGGCTCCGCCCCCCTGACGAGCATCACAAAAATCGACGCTCAA
GTCAGAGGTGGCGAAACCCGACAGGACTATAAAGATACCAGGCGTTTCCCCCTGGAAGCTCCCTCGTGCG
CTCTCCTGTTCCGACCCTGCCGCTTACCGGATACCTGTCCGCCTTTCTCCCTTCGGGAAGCGTGGCGCTT
TCTCATAGCTCACGCTGTAGGTATCTCAGTTCGGTGTAGGTCGTTCGCTCCAAGCTGGGCTGTGTGCACG
AACCCCCCGTTCAGCCCGACCGCTGCGCCTTATCCGGTAACTATCGTCTTGAGTCCAACCCGGTAAGACA
CGACTTATCGCCACTGGCAGCAGCCACTGGTAACAGGATTAGCAGAGCGAGGTATGTAGGCGGTGCTACA
GAGTTCTTGAAGTGGTGGCCTAACTACGGCTACACTAGAAGAACAGTATTTGGTATCTGCGCTCTGCTGA
AGCCAGTTACCTTCGGAAAAAGAGTTGGTAGCTCTTGATCCGGCAAACAAACCACCGCTGGTAGCGGTGG
TTTTTTTGTTTGCAAGCAGCAGATTACGCGCAGAAAAAAAGGATCTCAAGAAGATCCTTTGATCTTTTCT
ACGGGGTCTGACGCTCAGTGGAACGAAAACTCACGTTAAGGGATTTTGGTCATGAGATTATCAAAAAGGA
TCTTCACCTAGATCCTTTTAAATTAAAAATGAAGTTTTAAATCAATCTAAAGTATATATGAGTAACCTGA
GGCTATGGCAGGGCCTGCCGCCCCGACGTTGGCTGCGAGCCCTGGGCCTTCACCCGAACTTGGGGGGTGG
GGTGGGGAAAAGGAAGAAACGCGGGCGTATTGGCCCCAATGGGGTCTCGGTGGGGTATCGACAGAGTGCC
AGCCCTGGGACCGAACCCCGCGTTTATGAACAAACGACCCAACACCGTGCGTTTTATTCTGTCTTTTTAT
TGCCGTCATAGCGCGGGTTCCTTCCGGTATTGTCTCCTTCCGTGTTTCAGTTAGCCTCCCCCTAGGGTGG
GCGAAGAACTCCAGCATGAGATCCCCGCGCTGGAGGATCATCCAGCCGGCGTCCCGGAAAACGATTCCGA
AGCCCAACCTTTCATAGAAGGCGGCGGTGGAATCGAAATCTCGTGATGGCAGGTTGGGCGTCGCTTGGTC
GGTCATTTCGAACCCCAGAGTCCCGCTCAGAAGAACTCGTCAAGAAGGCGATAGAAGGCGATGCGCTGCG
AATCGGGAGCGGCGATACCGTAAAGCACGAGGAAGCGGTCAGCCCATTCGCCGCCAAGCTCTTCAGCAAT
ATCACGGGTAGCCAACGCTATGTCCTGATAGCGGTCCGCCACACCCAGCCGGCCACAGTCGATGAATCCA
GAAAAGCGGCCATTTTCCACCATGATATTCGGCAAGCAGGCATCGCCATGGGTCACGACGAGATCCTCGC
CGTCGGGCATGCTCGCCTTGAGCCTGGCGAACAGTTCGGCTGGCGCGAGCCCCTGATGCTCTTCGTCCAG
ATCATCCTGATCGACAAGACCGGCTTCCATCCGAGTACGTGCTCGCTCGATGCGATGTTTCGCTTGGTGG
TCGAATGGGCAGGTAGCCGGATCAAGCGTATGCAGCCGCCGCATTGCATCAGCCATGATGGATACTTTCT
CGGCAGGAGCAAGGTGAGATGACAGGAGATCCTGCCCCGGCACTTCGCCCAATAGCAGCCAGTCCCTTCC
CGCTTCAGTGACAACGTCGAGCACAGCTGCGCAAGGAACGCCCGTCGTGGCCAGCCACGATAGCCGCGCT
GCCTCGTCTTGCAGTTCATTCAGGGCACCGGACAGGTCGGTCTTGACAAAAAGAACCGGGCGCCCCTGCG
CTGACAGCCGGAACACGGCGGCATCAGAGCAGCCGATTGTCTGTTGTGCCCAGTCATAGCCGAATAGCCT
CTCCACCCAAGCGGCCGGAGAACCTGCGTGCAATCCATCTTGTTCAATCATGCGAAACGATCCTCATCCT
GTCTCTTGATCGATCTTTGCAAAAGCCTAGGCCTCCAAAAAAGCCTCCTCACTACTTCTGGAATAGCTCA
GAGGCCGAGGCGGCCTCGGCCTCTGCATAAATAAAAAAAATTAGTCAGCCATGGGGCGGAGAATGGGCGG
AACTGGGCGGAGTTAGGGGCGGGATGGGCGGAGTTAGGGGCGGGACTATGGTTGCTGACTAATTGAGATG
CATGCTTTGCATACTTCTGCCTGCTGGGGAGCCTGGGGACTTTCCACACCTGGTTGCTGACTAATTGAGA
TGCATGCTTTGCATACTTCTGCCTGCTGGGGAGCCTGGGGACTTTCCACACCCTAACTGACACACATTCC
ACAGCTGGTTCTTTCCGCCTCAGGACTCTTCCTTTTTCAATAAATCAATCTAAAGTATATATGAGTAAAC
TTGGTCTGACAGTTACCAATGCTTAATCAGTGAGGCACCTATCTCAGCGATCTGTCTATTTCGTTCATCC
ATAGTTGCCTGACTCCCCGTCGTGTAGATAACTACGATACGGGAGGGCTTACCATCTGGCCCCAGTGCTG
CAATGATACCGCGAGACCCACGCTCACCGGCTCCAGATTTATCAGCAATAAACCAGCCAGCCGGAAGGGC
CGAGCGCAGAAGTGGTCCTGCAACTTTATCCGCCTCCATCCAGTCTATTAATTGTTGCCGGGAAGCTAGA
GTAAGTAGTTCGCCAGTTAATAGTTTGCGCAACGTTGTTGCCATTGCTACAGGCATCGTGGTGTCACGCT
CGTCGTTTGGTATGGCTTCATTCAGCTCCGGTTCCCAACGATCAAGGCGAGTTACATGATCCCCCATGTT
GTGCAAAAAAGCGGTTAGCTCCTTCGGTCCTCCGATCGTTGTCAGAAGTAAGTTGGCCGCAGTGTTATCA
CTCATGGTTATGGCAGCACTGCATAATTCTCTTACTGTCATGCCATCCGTAAGATGCTTTTCTGTGACTG
GTGAGTACTCAACCAAGTCATTCTGAGAATAGTGTATGCGGCGACCGAGTTGCTCTTGCCCGGCGTCAAT
ACGGGATAATACCGCGCCACATAGCAGAACTTTAAAAGTGCTCATCATTGGAAAACGTTCTTCGGGGCGA
AAACTCTCAAGGATCTTACCGCTGTTGAGATCCAGTTCGATGTAACCCACTCGTGCACCCAACTGATCTT
CAGCATCTTTTACTTTCACCAGCGTTTCTGGGTGAGCAAAAACAGGAAGGCAAAATGCCGCAAAAAAGGG
AATAAGGGCGACACGGAAATGTTGAATACTCATACTCTTCCTTTTTCAATATTATTGAAGCATTTATCAG
GGTTATTGTCTCATGAGCGGATACATATTTGAATGTATTTAGAAAAATAAACAAATAGGGGTTCCGCGCA
CATTTCCCCGAAAAGTGCCACCTG
[124 nt withheld, positions 5625-5748]
C
[91 nt withheld, positions 5750-5840]
A
[49 nt withheld, positions 5842-5890]
CCTTTGACGTTGGAGTCCACGTTCTTT
[37 nt withheld, positions 5918-5954]
ACCCTATCTCGGTCTATTCTTTTGATTTATAAGGGATTTTGCCGATTTCGGCCTATTGGTTAAAAAATGA
GCTGATTTAACAAAAATTTAACGCGAATTTTAACAAAATATTAACGCTTACAATTTAC
Features (pLannotate 1.2.2; 17 found; start..end, strand, type, name):
     10..389     +  enhancer       CMV enhancer: human cytomegalovirus immediate early enhancer
    390..593     +  promoter       CMV promoter: human cytomegalovirus (CMV) immediate early promoter
    589..622     +  LTR            5' LTR (truncated) (fragment): truncated 5' long terminal repeat (LTR) from HIV-1
    638..656     +  promoter       T7 promoter: promoter for bacteriophage T7 RNA polymerase
    719..1771    +  CDS            PRKACA: KAPCA_HUMAN - Also known as PKACA. Experimental evidence at protein level: Swiss-Prot protein existence level 1. [Isoform 2]: Phosphorylates and activates ABL1 in sperm flagellum to promote spermatozoa capacitation. From Homo sapiens (Human).
   1835..2059    +  polyA_signal   bGH poly(A) signal: bovine growth hormone polyadenylation signal
   2063..2081    +  promoter       SV40 promoter (fragment): SV40 enhancer and early promoter
   2191..2779    -  rep_origin     ori: high-copy-number ColE1/pMB1/pBR322/pUC origin of replication
   3001..3017    +  polyA_signal   bGH poly(A) signal (fragment): bovine growth hormone polyadenylation signal
   3108..3155    -  polyA_signal   HSV TK poly(A) signal: herpes simplex virus thymidine kinase polyadenylation signal (Cole and Stacy, 1985)
   3214..3366    -  CDS            ble (fragment): BLE_KLEPN - Experimental evidence at protein level: Swiss-Prot protein existence level 1. Binding protein with a strong affinity to the bleomycin family of antibiotics. Binds to CL990; an antimitotic-antibiotic compound. From Klebsiella pneumoniae.
   3387..4181    -  CDS            NeoR/KanR: aminoglycoside phosphotransferase from Tn5; aph(3')-II (or nptII); confers resistance to neomycin, kanamycin, and G418 (Geneticin®)
   4216..4573    -  promoter       SV40 promoter: SV40 enhancer and early promoter
   4575..4592    -  promoter       AmpR promoter (fragment): bla
   4633..5493    -  CDS            AmpR: β-lactamase; bla; confers resistance to ampicillin, carbenicillin, and related antibiotics
   5494..5598    -  promoter       AmpR promoter: bla
   5625..6053    +  rep_origin     f1 ori (sequence partly withheld): f1 bacteriophage origin of replication; arrow indicates direction of (+) strand synthesis
