[The description below was written by a language model from this plasmid's Addgene catalogue record and pLannotate feature annotations shown in this document.]
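Description:
pcrDNA3.1-PRKACA is a mammalian expression plasmid of about 6.1 kb built on the Invitrogen pCR3.1 backbone, carrying the human PRKACA coding sequence, which encodes the alpha catalytic subunit of cAMP-dependent protein kinase (PKA). The insert is recorded as wild-type isoform 1 and was made by gene synthesis rather than amplified from cDNA. In the sequenced plasmid the open reading frame spans roughly 1.05 kb. It lies downstream of the human cytomegalovirus immediate-early enhancer and promoter and upstream of the bovine growth hormone polyadenylation signal, an arrangement that gives strong constitutive transcription in transfected mammalian cells. A T7 promoter sits between the CMV promoter and the insert, which would allow in vitro transcription of the sense strand. No epitope tag or reporter is annotated, so the kinase appears to be expressed untagged.

The plasmid is propagated in E. coli through a high-copy ColE1/pUC-type origin with ampicillin selection (β-lactamase under its own promoter), and an f1 origin allows production of single-stranded DNA. For mammalian selection, an SV40 enhancer/early promoter drives the Tn5 neomycin phosphotransferase gene, terminated by the HSV thymidine kinase poly(A) signal, so stable transfectants can be selected with G418. The short annotated fragments (a truncated HIV-1 LTR match, a ble remnant, and partial SV40, bGH and AmpR promoter hits) are most likely backbone remnants or chance similarity rather than functional elements.

The associated publication describes the DNAJB1-PRKACA chimeric transcript in fibrolamellar hepatocellular carcinoma. The plasmid's stated purpose is simply mammalian expression of PRKACA, and a wild-type construct like this could plausibly serve as a comparator for the fusion kinase, though the record does not say so.
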