Addgene plasmid #100890: pcrDNA3.1-PRKACA
Purpose: Mammalian expression of PRKACA
Depositing lab: Sanford Simon. Depositing organization: Rockefeller University. Publication: Detection of a recurrent DNAJB1-PRKACA chimeric transcript in fibrolamellar hepatocellular carcinoma. Honeyman JN, Simon EP, Robine N, Chiaroni-Clarke R, Darcy DG, Lim II, Gleason CE, Murphy JM, Rosenberg BR, Teegan L, Takacs CN, Botero S, Belote R, Germer S, Emde AK, Vacic V, Bhanot U, LaQuaglia MP, Simon SM. Science. 2014 Feb 28;343(6174):1010-4. doi: 10.1126/science.1249484. PubMed 24578576.
Backbone
  Vector backbone: pCR3.1
  Backbone manufacturer: Invitrogen
  Backbone size w/o insert (bp): 5000
  Total vector size (bp): 6076
  Vector type: Mammalian Expression
  Selectable markers: Neomycin (select with G418)
Growth in bacteria
  Bacterial resistance: Ampicillin, 100 μg/mL
  Growth temperature: 37°C
  Growth strain: DH5alpha
  Copy number: High Copy
Gene/Insert
  Gene/Insert name: Protein Kinase CAMP-Activated Catalytic Subunit Alpha (alt names: PRKACA; PKA C-Alpha)
  Species: H. sapiens (human)
  Mutation: Isoform 1 wild type
  GenBank ID: NM_002730.3
  Entrez Gene: PRKACA (a.k.a. CAFD1, PKACA, PPNAD4)
  Promoter: CMV
  Cloning method: Unknown
  Sequencing primers: 5′ cgcaaatgggcggtaggcgtg; 3′ tagaaggcacagtcgagg
Terms and licenses: Academic/Nonprofit Terms; Industry Terms: Not Available to Industry
Depositor comments: The insert was artificially synthesized
How to cite: pcrDNA3.1-PRKACA was a gift from Sanford Simon (Addgene plasmid # 100890 ; http://n2t.net/addgene:100890 ; RRID:Addgene_100890)
