>Addgene plasmid #100890 | pcrDNA3.1-PRKACA | depositor partial sequence | sequence record 189791 | Sequenced with primers BGHR and CMV-Forward
GAGCTCTCTGGCTAACTAGAGAACCCACTGCTTACTGGCTTATCGAAATTAATACGACTCACTATAGGGA
GACCCAAGCTGGCTAGCGTTTAAACTTAAGCTTGGTACCGAGCTCGGATCCGCCGCCACCATGGGCAACG
CCGCCGCCGCCAAGAAGGGCAGCGAGCAGGAGAGCGTGAAAGAATTCTTAGCCAAAGCCAAAGAAGATTT
TCTTAAAAAATGGGAAAGTCCCGCTCAGAACACAGCCCACTTGGATCAGTTTGAACGAATCAAGACCCTC
GGCACGGGCTCCTTCGGGCGGGTGATGCTGGTGAAACACAAGGAGACCGGGAACCACTATGCCATGAAGA
TCCTCGACAAACAGAAGGTGGTGAAACTGAAACAGATCGAACACACCCTGAATGAAAAGCGCATCCTGCA
AGCTGTCAACTTTCCGTTCCTCGTCAAACTCGAGTTCTCCTTCAAGGACAACTCAAACTTATACATGGTC
ATGGAGTACGTGCCCGGCGGGGAGATGTTCTCACACCTACGGCGGATCGGAAGGTTCAGTGAGCCCCATG
CCCGTTTCTACGCGGCCCAGATCGTCCTGACCTTTGAGTATCTGCACTCGCTGGATCTCATCTACAGGGA
CCTGAAGCCGGAGAATCTGCTCATTGACCAGCAGGGCTACATTCAGGTGACAGACTTCGGTTTCGCCAAG
CGCGTGAAGGGCCGCACTTGGACCTTGTGCGGCACCCCTGAGTACCTGGCCCCTGAGATTATCCTGAGCA
AAGGCTACAACAAGGCCGTGGACTGGTGGGCCCTGGGGGTTCTTATCTATGAAATGGCCGCTGGCTACCC
GCCCTTCTTCGCAGACCAGCCCATCCAGATCTATGAGAAGATCGTCTCTGGGAAGGTGCGCTTCCCTTCC
CACTTCAGCTCTGACTTGAAGGACCTGCTGCGGAACCTCCTGCAGGTAGATCTCACCAAGCGCTTTGGGA
ACCTCAAGAATGGGGTCAACGATATCAAGAACCACAAGTGGTTTGCCACAACTGACTGGATTGCCATCTA
CCAGAGGAAGGTGGAAGCTCCCTTCATACCAAAGTTTAAAGGCCCTGGGGATACGAGTAACTTTGACGAC
TATGAGGAAGAAGAAATCCGGGTCTCCATCAATGAGAAGTGTGGCAAGGAGTTTTCTGAGTTTTAGTAAT
GATTAAGCGGCCGCTCGAGTCTAG
